>Addgene plasmid #223020 | Strep-HA-VCF1 WT | addgene full sequence | sequence record 444742 | Addgene NGS Result
CTCCCTGCTTGTGTGTTGGAGGTCGCTGAGTAGTGCGCGAGCAAAATTTAAGCTACAACAAGGCAAGGCT
TGACCGACAATTGCATGAAGAATCTGCTTAGGGTTAGGCGTTTTGCGCTGCTTCGCGATGTACGGGCCAG
ATATACGCGTTGACATTGATTATTGACTAGTTATTAATAGTAATCAATTACGGGGTCATTAGTTCATAGC
CCATATATGGAGTTCCGCGTTACATAACTTACGGTAAATGGCCCGCCTGGCTGACCGCCCAACGACCCCC
GCCCATTGACGTCAATAATGACGTATGTTCCCATAGTAACGCCAATAGGGACTTTCCATTGACGTCAATG
GGTGGAGTATTTACGGTAAACTGCCCACTTGGCAGTACATCAAGTGTATCATATGCCAAGTACGCCCCCT
ATTGACGTCAATGACGGTAAATGGCCCGCCTGGCATTATGCCCAGTACATGACCTTATGGGACTTTCCTA
CTTGGCAGTACATCTACGTATTAGTCATCGCTATTACCATGGTGATGCGGTTTTGGCAGTACATCAATGG
GCGTGGATAGCGGTTTGACTCACGGGGATTTCCAAGTCTCCACCCCATTGACGTCAATGGGAGTTTGTTT
TGGCACCAAAATCAACGGGACTTTCCAAAATGTCGTAACAACTCCGCCCCATTGACGCAAATGGGCGGTA
GGCGTGTACGGTGGGAGGTCTATATAAGCAGAGCTCTCCCTATCAGTGATAGAGATCTCCCTATCAGTGA
TAGAGATCGTCGACGAGCTCGTTTAGTGAACCGTCAGATCGCCTGGAGACGCCATCCACGCTGTTTTGAC
CTCCATAGAAGACACCGGGACCGATCCAGCCTCCGGACTCTAGCGTTTAAACTTAAGCTTATGGCTAGCT
GGAGCCACCCGCAGTTCGAGAAAGGTGGAGGTTCCGGAGGTGGATCGGGAGGTGGATCGTGGAGCCACCC
GCAGTTCGAAAAAGGCGCCGAGACCGCGGTCCCGAATTCTTACCCTTATGACGTCCCCGATTACGCCGCT
GCAGCCGGTACCATGGGGGGGCGCGGAGCAGACGCCGGAAGTAGTGGTGGTACGGGTCCGACTGAGGGGT
ACTCGCCACCGGCTGCGTCCACCCGAGCGGCTGCGAGAGCCAAGGCCCGAGGGGGTGGGCGTGGCGGCCG
CCGAAACACAACCCCCTCTGTTCCCTCTCTTCGCGGAGCGGCGCCGCGTAGCTTCCATCCGCCAGCTGCC
ATGAGCGAGCGCCTCCGTCCCAGGAAAAGGAGAAGGAATGGCAACGAAGAAGACAACCATCTTCCCCCCC
AGACCAAAAGAAGTAGCAGAAACCCTGTCTTTCAGGATTCCTGGGACACAGAGTCTTCAGGCAGTGACAG
TGGTGGGAGCAGCAGCAGCAGCAGCAGCAGCATCAATAGCCCGGACAGGGCCAGCGGGCCGGAAGGCAGC
TTGAGCCAGACCATGGCCGGATCCAGCCCTAACACGCCTCAGCCCGTGCCCGAGCAGTCCGCGCTGTGCC
AAGGCCTCTACTTCCACATCAACCAGACCCTGAGGGAGGCCCACTTCCACAGCCTACAGCACCGAGGGCG
GCCTCTGACATGAGGGCCCGTTTAAACCCGCTGATCAGCCTCGACTGTGCCTTCTAGTTGCCAGCCATCT
GTTGTTTGCCCCTCCCCCGTGCCTTCCTTGACCCTGGAAGGTGCCACTCCCACTGTCCTTTCCTAATAAA
ATGAGGAAATTGCATCGCATTGTCTGAGTAGGTGTCATTCTATTCTGGGGGGTGGGGTGGGGCAGGACAG
CAAGGGGGAGGATTGGGAAGACAATAGCAGGCATGCTGGGGATGCGGTGGGCTCTATGGCTTCTGAGGCG
GAAAGAACCAGCTGGGGCTCTAGGGGGTATCCCC
[124 nt withheld, positions 1925-2048]
C
[91 nt withheld, positions 2050-2140]
AGGGTGATGGTTCACGTACCTAGAAGTTCCTATTCCGAAGTTCCTATTCTCTAGAAAGTATAGGAACTTC
CTTGGCCAAAAAGCCTGAACTCACCGCGACGTCTGTCGAGAAGTTTCTGATCGAAAAGTTCGACAGCGTC
TCCGACCTGATGCAGCTCTCGGAGGGCGAAGAATCTCGTGCTTTCAGCTTCGATGTAGGAGGGCGTGGAT
ATGTCCTGCGGGTAAATAGCTGCGCCGATGGTTTCTACAAAGATCGTTATGTTTATCGGCACTTTGCATC
GGCCGCGCTCCCGATTCCGGAAGTGCTTGACATTGGGGAATTCAGCGAGAGCCTGACCTATTGCATCTCC
CGCCGTGCACAGGGTGTCACGTTGCAAGACCTGCCTGAAACCGAACTGCCCGCTGTTCTGCAGCCGGTCG
CGGAGGCCATGGATGCGATCGCTGCGGCCGATCTTAGCCAGACGAGCGGGTTCGGCCCATTCGGACCGCA
AGGAATCGGTCAATACACTACATGGCGTGATTTCATATGCGCGATTGCTGATCCCCATGTGTATCACTGG
CAAACTGTGATGGACGACACCGTCAGTGCGTCCGTCGCGCAGGCTCTCGATGAGCTGATGCTTTGGGCCG
AGGACTGCCCCGAAGTCCGGCACCTCGTGCACGCGGATTTCGGCTCCAACAATGTCCTGACGGACAATGG
CCGCATAACAGCGGTCATTGACTGGAGCGAGGCGATGTTCGGGGATTCCCAATACGAGGTCGCCAACATC
TTCTTCTGGAGGCCGTGGTTGGCTTGTATGGAGCAGCAGACGCGCTACTTCGAGCGGAGGCATCCGGAGC
TTGCAGGATCGCCGCGGCTCCGGGCGTATATGCTCCGCATTGGTCTTGACCAACTCTATCAGAGCTTGGT
TGACGGCAATTTCGATGATGCAGCTTGGGCGCAGGGTCGATGCGACGCAATCGTCCGATCCGGAGCCGGG
ACTGTCGGGCGTACACAAATCGCCCGCAGAAGCGCGGCCGTCTGGACCGATGGCTGTGTAGAAGTACTCG
CCGATAGTGGAAACCGACGCCCCAGCACTCGTCCGAGGGCAAAGGAATAGCACGTACTACGAGATTTCGA
TTCCACCGCCGCCTTCTATGAAAGGTTGGGCTTCGGAATCGTTTTCCGGGACGCCGGCTGGATGATCCTC
CAGCGCGGGGATCTCATGCTGGAGTTCTTCGCCCACCCCAACTTGTTTATTGCAGCTTATAATGGTTACA
AATAAAGCAATAGCATCACAAATTTCACAAATAAAGCATTTTTTTCACTGCATTCTAGTTGTGGTTTGTC
CAAACTCATCAATGTATCTTATCATGTCTGTATACCGTCGACCTCTAGCTAGAGCTTGGCGTAATCATGG
TCATAGCTGTTTCCTGTGTGAAATTGTTATCCGCTCACAATTCCACACAACATACGAGCCGGAAGCATAA
AGTGTAAAGCCTGGGGTGCCTAATGAGTGAGCTAACTCACATTAATTGCGTTGCGCTCACTGCCCGCTTT
CCAGTCGGGAAACCTGTCGTGCCAGCTGCATTAATGAATCGGCCAACGCGCGGGGAGAGGCGGTTTGCGT
ATTGGGCGCTCTTCCGCTTCCTCGCTCACTGACTCGCTGCGCTCGGTCGTTCGGCTGCGGCGAGCGGTAT
CAGCTCACTCAAAGGCGGTAATACGGTTATCCACAGAATCAGGGGATAACGCAGGAAAGAACATGTGAGC
AAAAGGCCAGCAAAAGGCCAGGAACCGTAAAAAGGCCGCGTTGCTGGCGTTTTTCCATAGGCTCCGCCCC
CCTGACGAGCATCACAAAAATCGACGCTCAAGTCAGAGGTGGCGAAACCCGACAGGACTATAAAGATACC
AGGCGTTTCCCCCTGGAAGCTCCCTCGTGCGCTCTCCTGTTCCGACCCTGCCGCTTACCGGATACCTGTC
CGCCTTTCTCCCTTCGGGAAGCGTGGCGCTTTCTCATAGCTCACGCTGTAGGTATCTCAGTTCGGTGTAG
GTCGTTCGCTCCAAGCTGGGCTGTGTGCACGAACCCCCCGTTCAGCCCGACCGCTGCGCCTTATCCGGTA
ACTATCGTCTTGAGTCCAACCCGGTAAGACACGACTTATCGCCACTGGCAGCAGCCACTGGTAACAGGAT
TAGCAGAGCGAGGTATGTAGGCGGTGCTACAGAGTTCTTGAAGTGGTGGCCTAACTACGGCTACACTAGA
AGAACAGTATTTGGTATCTGCGCTCTGCTGAAGCCAGTTACCTTCGGAAAAAGAGTTGGTAGCTCTTGAT
CCGGCAAACAAACCACCGCTGGTAGCGGTGGTTTTTTTGTTTGCAAGCAGCAGATTACGCGCAGAAAAAA
AGGATCTCAAGAAGATCCTTTGATCTTTTCTACGGGGTCTGACGCTCAGTGGAACGAAAACTCACGTTAA
GGGATTTTGGTCATGAGATTATCAAAAAGGATCTTCACCTAGATCCTTTTAAATTAAAAATGAAGTTTTA
AATCAATCTAAAGTATATATGAGTAAACTTGGTCTGACAGTTACCAATGCTTAATCAGTGAGGCACCTAT
CTCAGCGATCTGTCTATTTCGTTCATCCATAGTTGCCTGACTCCCCGTCGTGTAGATAACTACGATACGG
GAGGGCTTACCATCTGGCCCCAGTGCTGCAATGATACCGCGAGACCCACGCTCACCGGCTCCAGATTTAT
CAGCAATAAACCAGCCAGCCGGAAGGGCCGAGCGCAGAAGTGGTCCTGCAACTTTATCCGCCTCCATCCA
GTCTATTAATTGTTGCCGGGAAGCTAGAGTAAGTAGTTCGCCAGTTAATAGTTTGCGCAACGTTGTTGCC
ATTGCTACAGGCATCGTGGTGTCACGCTCGTCGTTTGGTATGGCTTCATTCAGCTCCGGTTCCCAACGAT
CAAGGCGAGTTACATGATCCCCCATGTTGTGCAAAAAAGCGGTTAGCTCCTTCGGTCCTCCGATCGTTGT
CAGAAGTAAGTTGGCCGCAGTGTTATCACTCATGGTTATGGCAGCACTGCATAATTCTCTTACTGTCATG
CCATCCGTAAGATGCTTTTCTGTGACTGGTGAGTACTCAACCAAGTCATTCTGAGAATAGTGTATGCGGC
GACCGAGTTGCTCTTGCCCGGCGTCAATACGGGATAATACCGCGCCACATAGCAGAACTTTAAAAGTGCT
CATCATTGGAAAACGTTCTTCGGGGCGAAAACTCTCAAGGATCTTACCGCTGTTGAGATCCAGTTCGATG
TAACCCACTCGTGCACCCAACTGATCTTCAGCATCTTTTACTTTCACCAGCGTTTCTGGGTGAGCAAAAA
CAGGAAGGCAAAATGCCGCAAAAAAGGGAATAAGGGCGACACGGAAATGTTGAATACTCATACTCTTCCT
TTTTCAATATTATTGAAGCATTTATCAGGGTTATTGTCTCATGAGCGGATACATATTTGAATGTATTTAG
AAAAATAAACAAATAGGGGTTCCGCGCACATTTCCCCGAAAAGTGCCACCTGACGTCGACGGATCGGGAG
ATCTCCCGATCCCCTATGGTGCACTCTCAGTACAATCTGCTCTGATGCCGCATAGTTAAGCCAGTATCTG
Features (pLannotate 1.2.2; 23 found; start..end, strand, type, name):
    152..531     +  enhancer       CMV enhancer: human cytomegalovirus immediate early enhancer
    532..735     +  promoter       CMV promoter: human cytomegalovirus (CMV) immediate early promoter
    737..756     +  promoter       PLtetO-1 promoter (fragment): modified phage lambda PL promoter with tet operator sites (Lutz and Bujard, 1997)
    758..777     +  promoter       PLtetO-1 promoter (fragment): modified phage lambda PL promoter with tet operator sites (Lutz and Bujard, 1997)
    785..818     +  promoter       TRE3GV promoter (fragment): 3rd-generation Tet-responsive promoter that can be activated by binding of Tet-On® 3G, optimized for retroviral and lentiviral vectors
    910..929     +  CDS            Strep-Tag II (fragment): peptide that binds Strep-Tactin®, an engineered form of streptavidin
    970..992     +  CDS            Strep-Tag II (fragment): peptide that binds Strep-Tactin®, an engineered form of streptavidin
   1063..1620    +  CDS            FAM104A: F104A_HUMAN - Experimental evidence at protein level: Swiss-Prot protein existence level 1. From Homo sapiens (Human).
   1655..1879    +  polyA_signal   bGH poly(A) signal: bovine growth hormone polyadenylation signal
   1883..1904    +  promoter       SV40 promoter (fragment): SV40 enhancer and early promoter
   1925..2158    +  rep_origin     f1 ori (fragment) (sequence partly withheld): f1 bacteriophage origin of replication; arrow indicates direction of (+) strand synthesis
   2163..2210    +  protein_bind   FRT: FLP-mediated recombination occurs in the 8-bp core sequence TCTAGAAA (Turan and Bode, 2011). FLP recombinase from the Saccharomyces cerevisiae 2μ plasmid
   2218..3240    +  CDS            HygR: aminoglycoside phosphotransferase from E. coli; aph(4)-Ia; confers resistance to hygromycin
   3250..3375    +  CDS            ble (fragment): BLE_KLEPN - Experimental evidence at protein level: Swiss-Prot protein existence level 1. Binding protein with a strong affinity to the bleomycin family of antibiotics. Binds to CL990; an antimitotic-antibiotic compound. From Klebsiella pneumoniae.
   3370..3491    +  polyA_signal   SV40 poly(A) signal: SV40 polyadenylation signal
   3564..3580    -  protein_bind   lac operator: The lac repressor binds to the lac operator to inhibit transcription in E. coli. This inhibition can be relieved by adding lactose or isopropyl-β-D-thiogalactopyranoside (IPTG). lac repressor encoded by lacI
   3588..3618    -  promoter       lac promoter: promoter for the E. coli lac operon
   3633..3654    -  protein_bind   CAP binding site: CAP binding activates transcription in the presence of cAMP. E. coli catabolite activator protein
   3667..3759    -  CDS            lacI (fragment): lac repressor; lacI; The lac repressor binds to the lac operator to inhibit transcription in E. coli. This inhibition can be relieved by adding lactose or isopropyl-β-D-thiogalactopyranoside (IPTG).
   3942..4530    -  rep_origin     ori: high-copy-number ColE1/pMB1/pBR322/pUC origin of replication
   4701..5561    -  CDS            AmpR: β-lactamase; bla; confers resistance to ampicillin, carbenicillin, and related antibiotics
   5562..5666    -  promoter       AmpR promoter: bla
   5725..5777    -  misc_feature   bom (fragment): basis of mobility region from pBR322
