[The description below was written by a language model from this plasmid's Addgene catalogue record and pLannotate feature annotations shown in this document.]
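Description:
Strep-HA-VCF1 WT is a mammalian expression plasmid built on a Strep-HA-tagged derivative of the pcDNA5/FRT/TO backbone, carrying wild-type human VCF1 (also known as FAM104A). It is propagated in E. coli as a high-copy plasmid through a ColE1/pUC-type origin and selected with ampicillin via the β-lactamase gene. Fragments of an f1 origin and lac regulatory sequences are also annotated as backbone remnants.

The VCF1 coding sequence was inserted between KpnI and ApaI sites downstream of a CMV enhancer/promoter that is followed by tandem tet operator sites. The annotation software labels these as PLtetO-1 and TRE fragments, consistent with the CMV/TetO2 promoter listed in the record. This arrangement gives strong constitutive expression in ordinary cells, but expression is repressed in cells that produce the Tet repressor and can then be induced with tetracycline or doxycycline. Upstream of the insert, the backbone supplies an N-terminal Strep-HA tag. Two Strep-Tag II fragments are annotated, while the HA epitope is not separately detected in the feature table. The transcript ends at a bGH polyadenylation signal.

An FRT site sits directly in front of a hygromycin resistance gene that has no annotated promoter of its own and is followed by an SV40 poly(A) signal. In this design, FLP-mediated recombination into a genomic FRT site in a compatible host line activates hygromycin resistance, yielding isogenic stable lines with a single integrated copy. The record also lists blasticidin as a selectable marker, but no blasticidin resistance gene appears in the feature table; it may refer to selection maintained in the host line. The stated purpose is expression of Strep-HA-tagged VCF1 in mammalian cells, where the tags suit affinity purification and immunodetection of this p97/VCP cofactor.
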