Addgene plasmid #223020: Strep-HA-VCF1 WT
Purpose: Expression of Strep-HA-tagged VCF1 in mammalian cells.
Depositing lab: Niels Mailand. Depositing organization: University of Copenhagen. Publication: VCF1 is a p97/VCP cofactor promoting recognition of ubiquitylated p97-UFD1-NPL4 substrates. Mirsanaye AS, Hoffmann S, Weisser M, Mund A, Lopez Mendez B, Typas D, van den Boom J, Benedict B, Hendriks IA, Nielsen ML, Meyer H, Duxin JP, Montoya G, Mailand N. Nat Commun. 2024 Mar 19;15(1):2459. doi: 10.1038/s41467-024-46760-4. PubMed 38503733.
Backbone
  Vector backbone: pcDNA5/FRT/TO/Strep-HA
  Backbone manufacturer: Invitrogen
  Vector type: Mammalian Expression
  Selectable markers: Hygromycin, Blasticidin
Growth in bacteria
  Bacterial resistance: Ampicillin, 100 μg/mL
  Growth temperature: 37°C
  Growth strain: DH5alpha
  Copy number: High Copy
Gene/Insert
  Gene/Insert name: VCF1
  Species: H. sapiens (human)
  Entrez Gene: VCF1 (a.k.a. FAM104A)
  Promoter: CMV/TetO2
  Tag / fusion protein: Strep-HA (N terminal on backbone)
  Cloning method: Restriction Enzyme; 5′ cloning site KpnI (unknown if destroyed); 3′ cloning site ApaI (unknown if destroyed)
  Sequencing primers: 5′ CMV-F; 3′ BGH-R
Terms and licenses: Academic/Nonprofit Terms; Industry Terms: Not Available to Industry
How to cite: Strep-HA-VCF1 WT was a gift from Niels Mailand (Addgene plasmid # 223020 ; http://n2t.net/addgene:223020 ; RRID:Addgene_223020)
